Addgene plasmid #225791: pGLU_110
Purpose: RS421 library variant 13388
Depositing lab: Nili Ostrov. Depositing organization: Cultivarium, Convergent Research. Publication: A scalable transposon mutagenesis system for non-model bacteria. Gilbert C, Leung J, Crits-Christoph A, Kang SC, Esmurria A, Fenn K, Brumwell SL, Martin-Moldes Z, Mendler K, Barnum TP, Nguyen M-A, Lee HH, Ostrov N. bioRxiv 2025.12.22.696024 10.64898/2025.12.22.696024.
Backbone
  Vector backbone: N/A
  Vector type: Synthetic Biology
Growth in bacteria
  Bacterial resistance: Chloramphenicol, 25 μg/mL
  Growth temperature: 37°C
  Growth strain: DH5alpha
  Copy number: High Copy
Gene/Insert
  Gene/Insert name: 13388_[Tn5]
  Species: Bacteroides fragilis YCH46
  Mutation: N/A
  Cloning method: Other
Terms and licenses: Academic/Nonprofit Terms; Industry Terms: Not Available to Industry
How to cite: pGLU_110 was a gift from Nili Ostrov (Addgene plasmid # 225791 ; http://n2t.net/addgene:225791 ; RRID:Addgene_225791)
