[The description below was written by a language model from this plasmid's Addgene catalogue record and pLannotate feature annotations shown in this document.]
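Description:
pGLU_110 is a small (about 2.3 kb) synthetic-biology plasmid catalogued as variant 13388 of the "RS421" library, deposited in connection with work on a scalable transposon mutagenesis system for non-model bacteria. No named backbone is recorded. The plasmid is propagated in E. coli from a high-copy ColE1/pMB1/pUC-type origin and selected with chloramphenicol. Resistance comes from a cat (chloramphenicol acetyltransferase) gene driven by its native cat promoter and followed by the phage lambda t0 transcription terminator.

The insert is listed as "13388_[Tn5]", with Bacteroides fragilis YCH46 given as the source species. The record does not say what kind of element this library member is (for example a promoter, regulatory sequence or other part). The annotation also assigns no feature to the regions where such a sequence would likely sit, so the function of the variant cannot be stated from the information given. The only transposon-related feature annotated is a single Tn5 mosaic end, the 19 bp hyperactive recognition sequence bound by Tn5 transposase. No second mosaic end, transposase gene or transposon-borne selection marker is annotated. The plasmid therefore appears to carry a Tn5-associated library part rather than a complete, self-contained transposon delivery system, although this is an inference. Short fragments of a lac operator and of lacZα are also detected; these are probably remnants of a cloning vector rather than functional elements. The plasmid most plausibly serves as an individual reference or building-block clone from the library used to develop and test Tn5 mutagenesis components for diverse bacteria.
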