Features (pLannotate 1.2.2; 7 found; start..end, strand, type, name):
    185..203     +  misc_feature   Tn5 ME: hyperactive mosaic end for Tn5 transposase recognition (Reznikoff et al., 2004)
    379..394     -  protein_bind   lac operator (fragment): The lac repressor binds to the lac operator to inhibit transcription in E. coli. This inhibition can be relieved by adding lactose or isopropyl-β-D-thiogalactopyranoside (IPTG). lac repressor encoded by lacI
    545..1133    -  rep_origin     ori: high-copy-number ColE1/pMB1/pBR322/pUC origin of replication
   1266..1360    -  terminator     lambda t0 terminator: transcription terminator from phage lambda
   1384..2040    -  CDS            cat: CAT_ECOLX - Experimental evidence at protein level: Swiss-Prot protein existence level 1. This enzyme is an effector of chloramphenicol resistance in bacteria. From Escherichia coli. This protein is used as a marker in many commonly used cloning vectors, such as pACYC184.
   2041..2143    -  promoter       cat promoter: promoter of the E. coli cat gene encoding chloramphenicol acetyltransferase
   2218..2261    -  CDS            lacZα (fragment): LacZα fragment of β-galactosidase; lacZ fragment
>Addgene plasmid #225791 | pGLU_110 | addgene full sequence | sequence record 446909 | Addgene NGS Result
GTATCGCAGGTCTCATCATTTGGATTAAGCAATAATATACTACAGTAGATGCATTGTCGAAACGCACCTT
TTAATACCTCCTCGTAGCATATGAGAACTACAGGATTACTAACTCGTATTAATATGTATATTATTACTGC
CGCATAACGATTACAAAATTACACAAAAAAATATATCTAACAAACTGTCTCTTATACACATCTGGGTCAC
GCGTAGGACGCGTCGAGTAGGGTGCGTTGGCACGTGTTAGTATCGTATGAGACCGTCAGACACGATCGAG
CATGCTAGTCGATATCGAGAAGGCTAGGTGGAGGCTCAGTGATGATAAGTCTGCGATGGTGGATGCATGT
GTCATGGTCATAGCTGTTTCCTGTGTGAAATTGTTATCCGCTCAGAGGGCACAATCCTATTCCGCGCTAT
CCGACAATCTCCAAGACATTAGGTGGAGTTCAGTTCGGCGTATGGCATATGTCGCTGGAAAGAACATGTG
AGCAAAAGGCCAGCAAAAGGCCAGGAACCGTAAAAAGGCCGCGTTGCTGGCGTTTTTCCATAGGCTCCGC
CCCCCTGACGAGCATCACAAAAATCGACGCTCAAGTCAGAGGTGGCGAAACCCGACAGGACTATAAAGAT
ACCAGGCGTTTCCCCCTGGAAGCTCCCTCGTGCGCTCTCCTGTTCCGACCCTGCCGCTTACCGGATACCT
GTCCGCCTTTCTCCCTTCGGGAAGCGTGGCGCTTTCTCATAGCTCACGCTGTAGGTATCTCAGTTCGGTG
TAGGTCGTTCGCTCCAAGCTGGGCTGTGTGCACGAACCCCCCGTTCAGCCCGACCGCTGCGCCTTATCCG
GTAACTATCGTCTTGAGTCCAACCCGGTAAGACACGACTTATCGCCACTGGCAGCAGCCACTGGTAACAG
GATTAGCAGAGCGAGGTATGTAGGCGGTGCTACAGAGTTCTTGAAGTGGTGGCCTAACTACGGCTACACT
AGAAGAACAGTATTTGGTATCTGCGCTCTGCTGAAGCCAGTTACCTTCGGAAAAAGAGTTGGTAGCTCTT
GATCCGGCAAACAAACCACCGCTGGTAGCGGTGGTTTTTTTGTTTGCAAGCAGCAGATTACGCGCAGAAA
AAAAGGATCTCAAGAAGATCCTTTGATCTTTTCTACGGGGTCTGACGCTCTATTCAACAAAGCCGCCGTC
CCGTCAAGTCAGCGTAAATGGGTAGGGGGCTTCAAATCGTCCCCCCATACGATATAAGTTGTTACTAGTG
CTTGGATTCTCACCAATAAAAAACGCCCGGCGGCAACCGAGCGTTCTGAACAAATCCAGATGGAGTTCTG
AGGTCATTACTGGATCTATCAACAGGAGTCCAAGCGAGCTCGATATCAAATTACGCCCCGCCCTGCCACT
CATCGCAGTACTGTTGTAATTCATTAAGCATTCTGCCGACATGGAAGCCATCACAAACGGCATGATGAAC
CTGAATCGCCAGCGGCATCAGCACCTTGTCGCCTTGCGTATAATATTTGCCCATGGTGAAAACGGGGGCG
AAGAAGTTGTCCATATTGGCCACGTTTAAATCAAAACTGGTGAAACTCACCCAGGGATTGGCTGAGACGA
AAAACATATTCTCAATAAACCCTTTAGGGAAATAGGCCAGGTTTTCACCGTAACACGCCACATCTTGCGA
ATATATGTGTAGAAACTGCCGGAAATCGTCGTGGTATTCACTCCAGAGCGATGAAAACGTTTCAGTTTGC
TCATGGAAAACGGTGTAACAAGGGTGAACACTATCCCATATCACCAGCTCACCGTCTTTCATTGCCATAC
GAAATTCCGGATGAGCATTCATCAGGCGGGCAAGAATGTGAATAAAGGCCGGATAAAACTTGTGCTTATT
TTTCTTTACGGTCTTTAAAAAGGCCGTAATATCCAGCTGAACGGTCTGGTTATAGGTACATTGAGCAACT
GACTGAAATGCCTCAAAATGTTCTTTACGATGCCATTGGGATATATCAACGGTGGTATATCCAGTGATTT
TTTTCTCCATTTTAGCTTCCTTAGCTCCTGAAAATCTCGATAACTCAAAAAATACGCCCGGTAGTGATCT
TATTTCATTATGGTGAAAGTTGGAACCTCTTACGTGCCGATCAACGTCTCATTGATACCTGAAACAAAAC
CCATCGTACGGCCAAGGAAGTCTCCAATAACTGTGATCCACCACAAGCGCCAGGGTTTTCCCAGTCACGA
CGTTGTAAAACGACGGCCAGTCATGCATAATCCGCACGCATCTGGAATAAGGAAGTGCCATTCCGCCTGA
CCT
